Addgene plasmid #148693: pnEA-NpM-HsNot4_AF
Purpose: Bacterial Expression of HsNot4
Depositing lab: Elisa Izaurralde. Depositing organization: Max Planck Institute for Developmental Biology. Publication: A conserved CAF40-binding motif in metazoan NOT4 mediates association with the CCR4-NOT complex. Keskeny C, Raisch T, Sgromo A, Igreja C, Bhandari D, Weichenrieder O, Izaurralde E. Genes Dev. 2019 Feb 1;33(3-4):236-252. doi: 10.1101/gad.320952.118. Epub 2019 Jan 28. PubMed 30692204.
Backbone
  Vector backbone: Unknown
  Vector type: Bacterial Expression
Growth in bacteria
  Bacterial resistance: Ampicillin, 100 μg/mL
  Growth temperature: 37°C
  Growth strain: DH5alpha
  Copy number: Low Copy
Gene/Insert
  Gene/Insert name: HsNot4
  Species: H. sapiens (human)
  Entrez Gene: CNOT4 (a.k.a. CLONE243, NOT4, NOT4H)
  Cloning method: Unknown
Terms and licenses: Academic/Nonprofit Terms; Industry Terms: Not Available to Industry
Depositor comments: Sequence extracted from NCBI:NM_001190848.1 or isoform 1 at Uniprot.: O95628-1 Plasmids from this collection were made available to the research community and donated after the lab closed. Please note that the sequence provided by the depositing laboratory may be theoretical/predicted or based on Sanger sequencing results. There may be discrepancies between sequencing results obtained by Addgene and the depositor sequence. If an Addgene verified sequence is not available, please contact before placing your order to request that our lab fully sequence the plasmid.
How to cite: pnEA-NpM-HsNot4_AF was a gift from Elisa Izaurralde (Addgene plasmid # 148693 ; http://n2t.net/addgene:148693 ; RRID:Addgene_148693)
