[The description below was written by a language model from this plasmid's Addgene catalogue record and pLannotate feature annotations shown in this document.]
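Description:
pnEA-NpM-HsNot4_AF is an 8.5 kb bacterial expression plasmid for producing human NOT4 (CNOT4), the E3 ubiquitin ligase associated with the CCR4-NOT complex, as a fusion to maltose-binding protein. The catalogue lists the backbone as unknown, but the annotated features show a pET-like, pBR322-derived architecture: a ColE1/pMB1-type origin accompanied by the bom mobility region and the rop gene, which keeps copy number low (consistent with the "low copy" entry). Remnants of the tetracycline resistance gene and its promoter are also present, interrupted by the inserted expression and lacI cassettes. Selection is by ampicillin through the bla gene and its own promoter.

The expression cassette is driven by a T7 promoter followed by a lac operator and the phage T7 gene 10 ribosome binding site, with a plasmid-borne lacI gene supplying repressor. Transcription therefore depends on a host that provides T7 RNA polymerase and is inducible with IPTG. The reading frame begins with an N-terminal MBP lacking its signal sequence, so the fusion stays in the cytosol. A short linker region follows whose content is not annotated, and then the CNOT4 coding sequence of about 1.7 kb, which the depositor states was taken from the isoform 1 reference. A T7 terminator closes the unit; the short match to a T7 gene 10-derived tag just upstream of it is probably vector-derived sequence rather than a deliberate fusion.

MBP typically aids solubility and allows amylose affinity purification. The construct comes from work on how a CAF40-binding motif in metazoan NOT4 mediates association with CCR4-NOT. The meaning of the "AF" suffix is not explained in the record, and the depositor sequence may be theoretical.
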