Features (pLannotate 1.2.2; 20 found; start..end, strand, type, name):
    104..208     +  promoter       AmpR promoter: bla
    209..1069    +  CDS            AmpR: β-lactamase; bla; confers resistance to ampicillin, carbenicillin, and related antibiotics
   1240..1828    +  rep_origin     ori: high-copy-number ColE1/pMB1/pBR322/pUC origin of replication
   2014..2156    -  misc_feature   bom: basis of mobility region from pBR322
   2258..2449    -  CDS            rop: Rop protein, which maintains plasmids at low copy number; rop
   2466..2846    +  CDS            YPB1_ECOLX: Protein predicted: Swiss-Prot protein existence level 4. From Escherichia coli.
   3088..3712    -  CDS            TcR (fragment): tetracycline efflux protein; tet; confers resistance to tetracycline
   3727..3748    -  protein_bind   CAP binding site: CAP binding activates transcription in the presence of cAMP. E. coli catabolite activator protein
   3761..4843    -  CDS            lacI: lac repressor; lacI; The lac repressor binds to the lac operator to inhibit transcription in E. coli. This inhibition can be relieved by adding lactose or isopropyl-β-D-thiogalactopyranoside (IPTG).
   4844..4921    -  promoter       lacI promoter: lacI
   4929..5208    -  CDS            TcR (fragment): tetracycline efflux protein; tet; confers resistance to tetracycline
   5230..5248    +  promoter       T7 promoter: promoter for bacteriophage T7 RNA polymerase
   5249..5273    +  protein_bind   lac operator: The lac repressor binds to the lac operator to inhibit transcription in E. coli. This inhibition can be relieved by adding lactose or isopropyl-β-D-thiogalactopyranoside (IPTG). lac repressor encoded by lacI
   5288..5310    +  RBS            RBS: efficient ribosome binding site from bacteriophage T7 gene 10 (Olins and Rangwala, 1989)
   5321..6417    +  CDS            MBP (fragment): maltose binding protein from E. coli; malE (mutated); This version of the gene does not encode a signal sequence, so MBP will remain in the cytosol.
   6469..8193    +  CDS            CNOT4: CNOT4_HUMAN - Also known as NOT4. Experimental evidence at protein level: Swiss-Prot protein existence level 1. Has E3 ubiquitin ligase activity, promoting ubiquitination and degradation of target proteins (PubMed:11823428, PubMed:22159038, PubMed:26575292). Involved in activation of the JAK/STAT pathway (PubMed:11823428, PubMed:22159038). Catalyzes ubiquitination of methylated RBM15 (PubMed:26575292). Plays a role in quality control of translation of mitochondrial outer membrane-localized mRNA (PubMed:29861391). As part of the PINK1-regulated signaling, upon mitochondria damage, ubiquitinates
   8223..8272    +  CDS            SET1 (fragment): solubility-enhancement tag derived from T7 phage gene 10B
   8280..8327    +  terminator     T7 terminator: transcription terminator for bacteriophage T7 RNA polymerase
   8350..8454    -  CDS            TcR (fragment): tetracycline efflux protein; tet; confers resistance to tetracycline
   8502..8530    -  promoter       tet promoter: E. coli promoter for tetracycline efflux protein gene
>Addgene plasmid #148693 | pnEA-NpM-HsNot4_AF | depositor full sequence | sequence record 291141 | Full Sequence
TTCTTGAAGACGAAAGGGCCTCGTGATACGCCTATTTTTATAGGTTAATGTCATGATAATAATGGTTTCT
TAGACGTCAGGTGGCACTTTTCGGGGAAATGTGCGCGGAACCCCTATTTGTTTATTTTTCTAAATACATT
CAAATATGTATCCGCTCATGAGACAATAACCCTGATAAATGCTTCAATAATATTGAAAAAGGAAGAGTAT
GAGTATTCAACATTTCCGTGTCGCCCTTATTCCCTTTTTTGCGGCATTTTGCCTTCCTGTTTTTGCTCAC
CCAGAAACGCTGGTGAAAGTAAAAGATGCTGAAGATCAGTTGGGTGCACGAGTGGGTTACATCGAACTGG
ATCTCAACAGCGGTAAGATCCTTGAGAGTTTTCGCCCCGAAGAACGTTTTCCAATGATGAGCACTTTTAA
AGTTCTGCTATGTGGCGCGGTATTATCCCGTGTTGACGCCGGGCAAGAGCAACTCGGTCGCCGCATACAC
TATTCTCAGAATGACTTGGTTGAGTACTCACCAGTCACAGAAAAGCATCTTACGGATGGCATGACAGTAA
GAGAATTATGCAGTGCTGCCATAACCATGAGTGATAACACTGCGGCCAACTTACTTCTGACAACGATCGG
AGGACCGAAGGAGCTAACCGCTTTTTTGCACAACATGGGGGATCATGTAACTCGCCTTGATCGTTGGGAA
CCGGAGCTGAATGAAGCCATACCAAACGACGAGCGTGACACCACGATGCCTGCAGCAATGGCAACAACGT
TGCGCAAACTATTAACTGGCGAACTACTTACTCTAGCTTCCCGGCAACAATTAATAGACTGGATGGAGGC
GGATAAAGTTGCAGGACCACTTCTGCGCTCGGCCCTTCCGGCTGGCTGGTTTATTGCTGATAAATCTGGA
GCCGGTGAGCGTGGGTCTCGCGGTATCATTGCAGCACTGGGGCCAGATGGTAAGCCCTCCCGTATCGTAG
TTATCTACACGACGGGGAGTCAGGCAACTATGGATGAACGAAATAGACAGATCGCTGAGATAGGTGCCTC
ACTGATTAAGCATTGGTAACTGTCAGACCAAGTTTACTCATATATACTTTAGATTGATTTAAAACTTCAT
TTTTAATTTAAAAGGATCTAGGTGAAGATCCTTTTTGATAATCTCATGACCAAAATCCCTTAACGTGAGT
TTTCGTTCCACTGAGCGTCAGACCCCGTAGAAAAGATCAAAGGATCTTCTTGAGATCCTTTTTTTCTGCG
CGTAATCTGCTGCTTGCAAACAAAAAAACCACCGCTACCAGCGGTGGTTTGTTTGCCGGATCAAGAGCTA
CCAACTCTTTTTCCGAAGGTAACTGGCTTCAGCAGAGCGCAGATACCAAATACTGTCCTTCTAGTGTAGC
CGTAGTTAGGCCACCACTTCAAGAACTCTGTAGCACCGCCTACATACCTCGCTCTGCTAATCCTGTTACC
AGTGGCTGCTGCCAGTGGCGATAAGTCGTGTCTTACCGGGTTGGACTCAAGACGATAGTTACCGGATAAG
GCGCAGCGGTCGGGCTGAACGGGGGGTTCGTGCACACAGCCCAGCTTGGAGCGAACGACCTACACCGAAC
TGAGATACCTACAGCGTGAGCTATGAGAAAGCGCCACGCTTCCCGAAGGGAGAAAGGCGGACAGGTATCC
GGTAAGCGGCAGGGTCGGAACAGGAGAGCGCACGAGGGAGCTTCCAGGGGGAAACGCCTGGTATCTTTAT
AGTCCTGTCGGGTTTCGCCACCTCTGACTTGAGCGTCGATTTTTGTGATGCTCGTCAGGGGGGCGGAGCC
TATGGAAAAACGCCAGCAACGCGGCCTTTTTACGGTTCCTGGCCTTTTGCTGGCCTTTTGCTCACATGTT
CTTTCCTGCGTTATCCCCTGATTCTGTGGATAACCGTATTACCGCCTTTGAGTGAGCTGATACCGCTCGC
CGCAGCCGAACGACCGAGCGCAGCGAGTCAGTGAGCGAGGAAGCGGAAGAGCGCCTGATGCGGTATTTTC
TCCTTACGCATCTGTGCGGTATTTCACACCGCATATATGGTGCACTCTCAGTACAATCTGCTCTGATGCC
GCATAGTTAAGCCAGTATACACTCCGCTATCGCTACGTGACTGGGTCATGGCTGCGCCCCGACACCCGCC
AACACCCGCTGACGCGCCCTGACGGGCTTGTCTGCTCCCGGCATCCGCTTACAGACAAGCTGTGACCGTC
TCCGGGAGCTGCATGTGTCAGAGGTTTTCACCGTCATCACCGAAACGCGCGAGGCAGCTGCGGTAAAGCT
CATCAGCGTGGTCGTGAAGCGATTCACAGATGTCTGCCTGTTCATCCGCGTCCAGCTCGTTGAGTTTCTC
CAGAAGCGTTAATGTCTGGCTTCTGATAAAGCGGGCCATGTTAAGGGCGGTTTTTTCCTGTTTGGTCACT
GATGCCTCCGTGTAAGGGGGATTTCTGTTCATGGGGGTAATGATACCGATGAAACGAGAGAGGATGCTCA
CGATACGGGTTACTGATGATGAACATGCCCGGTTACTGGAACGTTGTGAGGGTAAACAACTGGCGGTATG
GATGCGGCGGGACCAGAGAAAAATCACTCAGGGTCAATGCCAGCGCTTCGTTAATACAGATGTAGGTGTT
CCACAGGGTAGCCAGCAGCATCCTGCGATGCAGATCCGGAACATAATGGTGCAGGGCGCTGACTTCCGCG
TTTCCAGACTTTACGAAACACGGAAACCGAAGACCATTCATGTTGTTGCTCAGGTCGCAGACGTTTTGCA
GCAGCAGTCGCTTCACGTTCGCTCGCGTATCGGTGATTCATTCTGCTAACCAGTAAGGCAACCCCGCCAG
CCTAGCCGGGTCCTCAACGACAGGAGCACGATCATGCGCACCCGTGGCCAGGACCCAACGCTGCCCGAGA
TGCGCCGCGTGCGGCTGCTGGAGATGGCGGACGCGATGGATATGTTCTGCCAAGGGTTGGTTTGCGCATT
CACAGTTCTCCGCAAGAATTGATTGGCTCCAATTCTTGGAGTGGTGAATCCGTTAGCGAGGTGCCGCCGG
CTTCCATTCAGGTCGAGGTGGCCCGGCTCCATGCACCGCGACGCAACGCGGGGAGGCAGACAAGGTATAG
GGCGGCGCCTACAATCCATGCCAACCCGTTCCATGTGCTCGCCGAGGCGGCATAAATCGCCGTGACGATC
AGCGGTCCAGTGATCGAAGTTAGGCTGGTAAGAGCCGCGAGCGATCCTTGAAGCTGTCCCTGATGGTCGT
CATCTACCTGCCTGGACAGCATGGCCTGCAACGCGGGCATCCCGATGCCGCCGGAAGCGAGAAGAATCAT
AATGGGGAAGGCCATCCAGCCTCGCGTCGCGAACGCCAGCAAGACGTAGCCCAGCGCGTCGGCCGCCATG
CCGGCGATAATGGCCTGCTTCTCGCCGAAACGTTTGGTGGCGGGACCAGTGACGAAGGCTTGAGCGAGGG
CGTGCAAGATTCCGAATACCGCAAGCGACAGGCCGATCATCGTCGCGCTCCAGCGAAAGCGGTCCTCGCC
GAAAATGACCCAGAGCGCTGCCGGCACCTGTCCTACGAGTTGCATGATAAAGAAGACAGTCATAAGTGCG
GCGACGATAGTCATGCCCCGCGCCCACCGGAAGGAGCTGACTGGGTTGAAGGCTCTCAAGGGCATCGGTC
GAGATCCCGGTGCCTAATGAGTGAGCTAACTTACATTAATTGCGTTGCGCTCACTGCCCGCTTTCCAGTC
GGGAAACCTGTCGTGCCAGCTGCATTAATGAATCGGCCAACGCGCGGGGAGAGGCGGTTTGCGTATTGGG
CGCCAGGGTGGTTTTTCTTTTCACCAGTGAGACGGGCAACAGCTGATTGCCCTTCACCGCCTGGCCCTGA
GAGAGTTGCAGCAAGCGGTCCACGCTGGTTTGCCCCAGCAGGCGAAAATCCTGTTTGATGGTGGTTAACG
GCGGGATATAACATGAGCTGTCTTCGGTATCGTCGTATCCCACTACCGAGATATCCGCACCAACGCGCAG
CCCGGACTCGGTAATGGCGCGCATTGCGCCCAGCGCCATCTGATCGTTGGCAACCAGCATCGCAGTGGGA
ACGATGCCCTCATTCAGCATTTGCATGGTTTGTTGAAAACCGGACATGGCACTCCAGTCGCCTTCCCGTT
CCGCTATCGGCTGAATTTGATTGCGAGTGAGATATTTATGCCAGCCAGCCAGACGCAGACGCGCCGAGAC
AGAACTTAATGGGCCCGCTAACAGCGCGATTTGCTGGTGACCCAATGCGACCAGATGCTCCACGCCCAGT
CGCGTACCGTCTTCATGGGAGAAAATAATACTGTTGATGGGTGTCTGGTCAGAGACATCAAGAAATAACG
CCGGAACATTAGTGCAGGCAGCTTCCACAGCAATGGCATCCTGGTCATCCAGCGGATAGTTAATGATCAG
CCCACTGACGCGTTGCGCGAGAAGATTGTGCACCGCCGCTTTACAGGCTTCGACGCCGCTTCGTTCTACC
ATCGACACCACCACGCTGGCACCCAGTTGATCGGCGCGAGATTTAATCGCCGCGACAATTTGCGACGGCG
CGTGCAGGGCCAGACTGGAGGTGGCAACGCCAATCAGCAACGACTGTTTGCCCGCCAGTTGTTGTGCCAC
GCGGTTGGGAATGTAATTCAGCTCCGCCATCGCCGCTTCCACTTTTTCCCGCGTTTTCGCAGAAACGTGG
CTGGCCTGGTTCACCACGCGGGAAACGGTCTGATAAGAGACACCGGCATACTCTGCGACATCGTATAACG
TTACTGGTTTCACATTCACCACCCTGAATTGACTCTCTTCCGGGCGCTATCATGCCATACCGCGAAAGGT
TTTGCGCCATTCGATGGTGTCCGGGATCTCGACGCTCTCCCTTATGCGACTCCTGCATTAGGAAGCAGCC
CAGTAGTAGGTTGAGGCCGTTGAGCACCGCCGCCGCAAGGAATGGTGCATGCAAGGAGATGGCGCCCAAC
AGTCCCCCGGCCACGGGGCCTGCCACCATACCCACGCCGAAACAAGCGCTCATGAGCCCGAAGTGGCGAG
CCCGATCTTCCCCATCGGTGATGTCGGCGATATAGGCGCCAGCAACCGCACCTGTGGCGCCGGTGATGCC
GGCCACGATGCGTCCGGCGTAGAGGATCGAGATCTCGATCCCGCGAAATTAATACGACTCACTATAGGGG
AATTGTGAGCGGATAACAATTCCCCACTAGTAATAATTTTGTTTAACTTTAAGAAGGAGATATACCATGG
AAACTGAAGAAGGTAAACTGGTAATCTGGATTAACGGCGATAAAGGCTATAACGGTCTCGCTGAAGTCGG
TAAGAAATTCGAGAAAGATACCGGAATTAAAGTCACCGTTGAGCATCCGGATAAACTGGAAGAGAAATTC
CCACAGGTTGCGGCAACTGGCGATGGCCCTGACATTATCTTCTGGGCACACGACCGCTTTGGTGGCTACG
CTCAATCTGGCCTGTTGGCTGAAATCACCCCGGACAAAGCGTTCCAGGACAAGCTGTATCCGTTTACCTG
GGATGCCGTACGTTACAACGGCAAGCTGATTGCTTACCCGATCGCTGTTGAAGCGTTATCGCTGATTTAT
AACAAAGACCTGCTGCCGAACCCGCCAAAAACCTGGGAAGAGATCCCGGCGCTGGATAAAGAACTGAAAG
CGAAAGGTAAGAGCGCCCTGATGTTCAACCTGCAAGAACCGTACTTCACCTGGCCGCTGATTGCTGCTGA
CGGGGGTTATGCGTTCAAGTATGAAAACGGCAAGTACGACATTAAAGACGTGGGCGTGGATAACGCTGGC
GCGAAAGCGGGTCTGACCTTCCTGGTTGACCTGATTAAAAACAAACACATGAATGCAGACACCGATTACT
CCATCGCAGAAGCTGCCTTTAATAAAGGCGAAACAGCGATGACCATCAACGGCCCGTGGGCATGGTCCAA
CATCGACACCAGCAAAGTGAATTATGGTGTAACGGTACTGCCGACCTTCAAGGGTCAACCATCCAAACCG
TTCGTTGGCGTGCTGAGCGCAGGTATTAACGCCGCCAGTCCGAACAAAGAGCTGGCAAAAGAGTTCCTCG
AAAACTATCTGCTGACTGATGAAGGTCTGGAAGCGGTTAATAAAGACAAACCGCTGGGTGCCGTAGCGCT
GAAGTCTTACGAGGAAGAGTTGGCGAAAGATCCACGTATTGCCGCCACGATGGAAAACGCCCAGAAAGGT
GAAATCATGCCGAACATCCCGCAGATGTCCGCTTTCTGGTATGCCGTGCGTACTGCGGTGATCAACGCCG
CCAGCGGTCGTCAGACTGTCGATGAAGCCCTTAAAGACGCGCAGACTGGTACCGGCAGCGGCCTGGAAGT
TCTGTTCCAGGGGCCCCATATGCTCGAGATGTCTCGCAGTCCTGATGCGAAGGAAGACCCTGTGGAGTGC
CCTCTTTGCATGGAGCCCTTGGAGATAGATGATATCAACTTTTTCCCTTGCACCTGTGGCTACCAGATTT
GCCGATTTTGTTGGCATCGAATTCGCACTGATGAAAATGGGCTTTGTCCTGCATGTAGAAAGCCATATCC
AGAAGACCCAGCAGTTTATAAACCACTCTCCCAGGAAGAGCTGCAAAGGATAAAGAATGAGAAAAAACAG
AAACAAAATGAGAGAAAACAGAAAATATCAGAAAATCGCAAACATTTGGCTAGTGTACGTGTCGTACAAA
AAAACCTCGTCTTTGTTGTAGGTTTATCTCAGCGCCTAGCAGACCCAGAGGTTTTAAAACGACCAGAATA
TTTTGGGAAGTTTGGTAAAATACATAAAGTTGTCATCAATAATAGCACATCATATGCAGGCTCACAGGGT
CCAAGTGCCAGTGCTTATGTAACCTATATCCGGTCAGAAGACGCTCTCAGAGCCATACAGTGTGTCAACA
ATGTGGTAGTAGATGGCAGAACACTTAAGGCATCTCTAGGTACAACAAAATACTGCAGTTACTTCTTAAA
GAATATGCAGTGTCCAAAACCTGACTGCATGTATCTTCATGAATTGGGGGATGAGGCGGCCAGCTTCACA
AAAGAGGAAATGCAGGCGGGTAAACACCAAGAATATGAACAGAAGCTACTTCAAGAATTATATAAATTAA
ATCCCAATTTTCTTCAGCTATCTACGGGTTCAGTTGATAAAAATAAGAACAAAGTGACACCACTGCAGAG
GTACGATACCCCCATTGACAAACCTTCAGATTCTCTCAGTATAGGGAACGGTGATAATTCCCAGCAGATA
TCTAACAGTGATACGCCTTCACCACCACCTGGTTTGTCAAAATCCAATCCAGTCATCCCCATCAGTTCAT
CCAATCACAGTGCACGGTCCCCTTTTGAAGGGGCAGTAACAGAGTCACAGTCGTTATTCTCAGACAATTT
TCGCCATCCCAACCCTATCCCAAGTGGGCTTCCTCCTTTCCCCAGCTCCCCACAGACATCCAGTGACTGG
CCTACAGCACCAGAACCACAGAGCCTCTTCACATCAGAAACAATCCCAGTATCATCCTCTACAGACTGGC
AAGCAGCTTTTGGCTTTGGTTCTTCTAAACAACCAGAGGATGACTTGGGTTTTGATCCCTTCGATGTCAC
TCGAAAAGCCTTAGCAGACCTGATTGAGAAGGAACTGTCCGTTCAAGACCAACCTTCCCTTTCGCCCACA
TCTCTTCAGAACTCCTCTTCACACACTACAACCGCCAAAGGTCCAGGCTCTGGATTCCTGCATCCTGCTG
CAGCTACAAATGCCAATTCTCTCAATAGTACCTTTTCAGTCTTGCCCCAGAGGTTCCCTCAATTTCAGCA
GCACCGAGCGGTTTATAATTCATTCAGTTTTCCAGGCCAGGCAGCCCGCTATCCTTGGATGGCCTTTCCA
CGCAATAGCATCATGCACTTGAACCACACAGCAAACCCCACCTCAAATAGTAATTTCTTGGACTTGAATC
TCCCGCCACAGCACAACACAGGTCTGGGAGGGATCCCTGTAGCAGGGGAAGAAGAGGTGAAGGTTTCGAC
CATGCCACTGTCAACCTCTTCCCATTCATTACAACAAGGACAGCAGCCTACAAGTCTCCACACTACTGTG
GCCTAATTCTAGAGCTAGCCCTAGGAGATCCGGCTGCTAACAAAGCCCGAAAGGAAGCTGAGTTGGCTGC
TGCCACCGCTGAGCAATAACTAGCATAACCCCTTGGGGCCTCTAAACGGGTCTTGAGGGGTTTTTTGCTG
AAAGGAGGAACTATATCCGGATATCCCGCAAGAGGCCCGGCAGTACCGGCATAACCAAGCCTATGCCTAC
AGCATCCAGGGTGACGGTGCCGAGGATGACGATGAGCGCATTGTTAGATTTCATACACGGTGCCTGACTG
CGTTAGCAATTTAACTGTGATAAACTACCGCATTAAAGCTTATCGATGATAAGCTGTCAAACATGAGAA
